Addgene plasmid #15558: pWZLneo Flag mPTIP
Depositing lab: Kai Ge. Depositing organization: National Institute of Diabetes & Digestive & Kidney Diseases (NIDDK). Publication: PTIP associates with MLL3- and MLL4-containing histone H3 lysine 4 methyltransferase complex. Cho YW, Hong T, Hong S, Guo H, Yu H, Kim D, Guszczynski T, Dressler GR, Copeland TD, Kalkum M, Ge K. J Biol Chem. 2007 Jul 13. 282(28):20395-406. 10.1074/jbc.M701574200 PubMed 17500065.
Backbone
  Vector backbone: pWZL neo
  Backbone size w/o insert (bp): 5100
  Vector type: Mammalian Expression, Retroviral
  Selectable markers: Neomycin (select with G418)
Growth in bacteria
  Bacterial resistance: Ampicillin, 100 μg/mL
  Growth temperature: 37°C
  Growth strain: DH5alpha
  Copy number: High Copy
Gene/Insert
  Gene/Insert name: PTIP (alt name: PAX interacting (with transcription-activation domain) protein 1)
  Species: M. musculus (mouse)
  Insert size (bp): 3200
  GenBank ID: BC066014
  Entrez Gene: Paxip1 (a.k.a. D5Ertd149e, PTIP)
  Tag / fusion protein: Flag (N terminal on insert)
  Cloning method: Restriction Enzyme; 5′ cloning site BglII (destroyed during cloning); 3′ cloning site XhoI (destroyed during cloning)
  Sequencing primers: 5′ pBABE 5'; 3′ pBABE 3'
Terms and licenses: Academic/Nonprofit Terms; Industry Terms: Not Available to Industry
How to cite: pWZLneo Flag mPTIP was a gift from Kai Ge (Addgene plasmid # 15558 ; http://n2t.net/addgene:15558 ; RRID:Addgene_15558)
