[The description below was written by a language model from this plasmid's Addgene catalogue record.]
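Description:
pWZLneo Flag mPTIP is a retroviral mammalian expression plasmid built on the pWZL neo backbone (about 5.1 kb without insert). It carries the mouse Paxip1 gene, which encodes PTIP (PAX interacting protein 1). The insert is roughly 3.2 kb and is fused at its N terminus to a Flag epitope tag. It was placed into the vector by restriction cloning between BglII and XhoI sites, both of which were destroyed in the process, so the insert cannot be released with those enzymes. In bacteria the plasmid is maintained at high copy under ampicillin selection. In mammalian cells the neomycin resistance marker allows transduced or transfected populations to be selected with G418.

No feature table is provided, and the record does not name the promoter or other regulatory elements. Vectors of the pWZL family are Moloney murine leukaemia virus-derived designs related to pBABE, which fits the pBABE sequencing primers listed. In such vectors, transcription generally runs from the viral 5′ long terminal repeat, and a packaging signal lets the RNA genome be encapsidated when the plasmid is introduced into a packaging cell line. The resulting virus integrates the cassette into dividing target cells, giving stable expression of the tagged protein.

The Flag tag permits detection and affinity purification of PTIP with anti-Flag reagents. This matches the associated study, which reported that PTIP associates with histone H3 lysine 4 methyltransferase complexes containing MLL3 and MLL4. The construct therefore suits the generation of stable cell lines expressing Flag-PTIP for immunoprecipitation, complex purification and functional studies of this chromatin-associated factor.
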