>Addgene plasmid #15558 | pWZLneo Flag mPTIP | addgene partial sequence | sequence record 22034 | 15558 with pBABE5'
CATGGACTACAAGGACGACGATGACAAGATGTCGGAGCCGGCGCCCGAAGTTCCAGAGGAGCTATTCCGC
GAGGTCAAGTACTACGCGGTGGGCGACATCGACCCGCAGGTTATTCAGCTCCTTAAAGCTGGGAAAGCCA
AGGAAGTCTCCTACAATGCCCTGGCCTCACACATCATTTCAGAGGATGGGGACAACCCAGAGGTGGGAGA
AGCCCGTGAGGTCTTTGACTTGCCCGTTGTAAAGCCTTCCTGGGTGACTCTGTCCGTGCAATGTGGCGCT
CTCCTGCCAGTCAATGGTTTCTCTCCAGAGTCCTGTCAGATTTTTTTTGGACTCACTGCCTGCCTTTCTC
AGGTGTCATCTGAAGACAGAAGTGCCCTGTGGGCCTTGGTTACGTTCCACGGGGGCAGTTGCCAACTAAA
CCTTAACAAGAAGTGCACACACTTGATTGTCCCAGAGCCAAAGGGGGAGAAATACGAGCGTGCTGTCAAA
AGAACAAGTATTAAGATTGTCACCCCGGACTGGGTCCTGGACTGTGTGTCTGAGAAGAGGAGGAAGGATG
AAGCGTTTTACCATCCACGCCTGATCATCTATGAGGAGGAGGAAGAGGAGGAGGAAGAGGGAGACAACGA
GGAGCAGGACTCCCAGAACGAGGGCAGCACTGAGAAATCCAGTGTCGCCAGCTCTGCAGTGGCCTCCCCT
GCTG
